Addgene plasmid #174659: pGL4.10/RSV_SF3B3-Xon_Luciferase
Purpose: Plasmid containing the SF3B3-Xon/Firefly luciferase cassette. Translation of Firefly luciferase is controlled by splicing modulation of the SF3B3-xon by LMI070.
Depositing lab: Beverly L. Davidson. Depositing organization: Children's Hospital of Philadelphia. Publication: Regulated control of gene therapies by drug-induced splicing. Monteys AM, Hundley AA, Ranum PT, Tecedor L, Muehlmatt A, Lim E, Lukashev D, Sivasankaran R, Davidson BL. Nature. 2021 Jul 28. pii: 10.1038/s41586-021-03770-2. doi: 10.1038/s41586-021-03770-2. PubMed 34321659.
Backbone
  Vector backbone: pGL4.10[luc2]
  Backbone manufacturer: Promega
  Backbone size w/o insert (bp): 4242
  Total vector size (bp): 5859
  Modifications to backbone: Removed BamHI site in backbone plasmid
  Vector type: Mammalian Expression, Luciferase
Growth in bacteria
  Bacterial resistance: Ampicillin, 100 μg/mL
  Growth temperature: 37°C
  Growth strain: DH5alpha
  Copy number: High Copy
Gene/Insert
  Gene/Insert name: Xon cassette
  Species: H. sapiens (human)
  Insert size (bp): 1193
  Mutation: Kozak ATG initiation sequence in middle exon
  Promoter: RSV
  Cloning method: Restriction Enzyme; 5′ cloning site HindIII (not destroyed); 3′ cloning site BamhI (not destroyed)
  Sequencing primers: 5′ -; 3′ TCCCGTCTTCGAGTGGGTA
Terms and licenses: Academic/Nonprofit Terms; Industry Terms: Not Available to Industry
How to cite: pGL4.10/RSV_SF3B3-Xon_Luciferase was a gift from Beverly L. Davidson (Addgene plasmid # 174659 ; http://n2t.net/addgene:174659 ; RRID:Addgene_174659)
