[The description below was written by a language model from this plasmid's Addgene catalogue record and pLannotate feature annotations shown in this document.]
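Description:
pGL4.10/RSV_SF3B3-Xon_Luciferase is a mammalian expression and luciferase reporter plasmid of about 5.9 kb, built on the Promega pGL4.10[luc2] backbone, from which a BamHI site was removed. It is propagated in E. coli as a high-copy plasmid through a ColE1/pUC-type origin and is selected with ampicillin via the β-lactamase gene. As in other pGL4 vectors, a synthetic poly(A) signal and an RNA polymerase II transcriptional pause site lie upstream of the expression cassette, where they limit read-through transcription from the backbone into the reporter.

The payload is a drug-responsive splicing switch placed in front of firefly luciferase. A Rous sarcoma virus enhancer/promoter drives a roughly 1.2 kb human-derived "Xon" cassette based on SF3B3, cloned between HindIII and BamHI and followed by the synthetic luc2 coding sequence and an SV40 polyadenylation signal. The record notes that the Kozak sequence and ATG initiation codon were engineered into the middle exon of the cassette. Luciferase translation therefore depends on whether that exon is included in the mature transcript, and the splicing event is modulated by the small molecule LMI070. The reporter readout accordingly reflects drug-induced splicing of the SF3B3-Xon rather than promoter activity alone.

The automated annotation does not label the Xon cassette itself. The short C9orf85, large T antigen and tetracycline-resistance fragments it reports are partial matches, probably incidental similarity or backbone remnants rather than functional genes. The construct serves to test and quantify drug-regulated control of transgene expression in mammalian cells, in the context of regulatable gene therapy.
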