Features (pLannotate 1.2.2; 12 found; start..end, strand, type, name):
     66..160     +  ncRNA          Retro dr1: Accession: RF00214 - Retrovirus direct repeat 1 (dr1)
    196..458     +  promoter       RSV promoter: Rous sarcoma virus enhancer/promoter
   1407..1598    +  CDS            C9orf85 (fragment): CI085_HUMAN - Experimental evidence at protein level: Swiss-Prot protein existence level 1. From Homo sapiens (Human).
   1683..3332    +  CDS            luciferase: firefly luciferase synthetic luc2 version of the luciferase gene
   3376..3497    -  polyA_signal   SV40 poly(A) signal: SV40 polyadenylation signal
   3520..3588    -  CDS            large T antigen (fragment): large T antigen from SV40 (simian virus 40)
   3608..3740    +  CDS            TcR (fragment): tetracycline efflux protein; tet; confers resistance to tetracycline
   3920..4508    -  rep_origin     ori: high-copy-number ColE1/pMB1/pBR322/pUC origin of replication
   4708..5568    -  CDS            AmpR: β-lactamase confers resistance to ampicillin, carbenicillin, and related antibiotics
   5569..5610    -  promoter       AmpR promoter (fragment): bla
   5673..5721    +  polyA_signal   poly(A) signal: synthetic polyadenylation signal
   5735..5826    +  misc_feature   pause site: RNA polymerase II transcriptional pause signal from the human α2 globin gene
>Addgene plasmid #174659 | pGL4.10/RSV_SF3B3-Xon_Luciferase | addgene full sequence | sequence record 351621 | Addgene NGS Result
TCGAGCCTGCAGGCGACAATTGCATGAAGAATCTGCTTAGGGTTAGGCGTTTTGCGCTGCTTCGCGATGT
ACGGGCCAGATATACGCGTATCTGAGGGGACTAGGGTGTGTTTAGGCGAAAAGCGGGGCTTCGGTTGTAC
GCGGTTAGGAGTCCCCTCAGGATATAGTAGTTTCGCTTTTGCATAGGGAGGGGGAAATGTAGTCTTATGC
AATACACTTGTAGTCTTGCAACATGGTAACGATGAGTTAGCAACATGCCTTACAAGGAGAGAAAAAGCAC
CGTGCATGCCGATTGGTGGAAGTAAGGTGGTACGATCGTGCCTTATTAGGAAGGCAACAGACAGGTCTGA
CATGGATTGGACGAACCACTGAATTGCGCATTGCAGAGATAATTGTATTTAAGTGCCTAGCTCGATACAA
TAAACGCCATTTGACCATTCACCACATTGGTGTGCACCTCCAAGGCCACAGATCCGTTTAAACAAGCTTG
GCAATCCGGTACTGTTGGTAAATTTCTGTACAACTTAACCTTGCAGAGAGCCACTGGCATCAGCTTTGCC
ATTCTTGGAAACTTTTCTGGTAAGTTCTCTCGTTACCATCTTTTGAAATTTTAAGTGAATTAATACATAT
CTTGCTTAGTCTCTTGTGCAGGAAATGTTTTCCATTTATGACAAAACAGTTGTTGGTAAATGTAAACAAT
TCAAATTATGAGATGAGGTGTTAAGTTCTGGTGCATTATCTGTTACCTATTTCAGATGCATTTCCTAGTT
CACAAATTGTGTAATGATTCTTGTCAGGGCACACTTTTCTTGGCTGCTTACCTAGTGTGGTTTGGTGCTT
GAAGAGATAGAACTTTTGTATGAGAGAAAAGGGAAAATGCAGTTTAGGTAGGGAGTGCTGTCTGCATAGA
AACAGATAATTTGCTTACGTTTACCATGTGGGGAATATTTTTGTAAAGATGGATTAAGGCTAGGTTTGAA
TTGTGTGAAATTTCAAATATTGGATTAGGAAATACAAAGTTACTGAAAGTGAGGTACTAATGTTTATAAA
ATAAAAACTTTTTCTTGCCATTTGCAGATTTAACATTTTTGAGTCAATCCAAGTGCCACCATGCAGGAGG
TTCATGATTGTGTAGAGTAAGACATAATTTTGTTGAGGTTTAACTCTGAATACTTAATGTGGTACTGAAT
ACTTAATGTGGTACTGAGAGGCAGCCTAACTGACCACACAGCATTCATATTTCATGTTGTTATTTTCTCT
GATCCTCATTATGGCTCTTCCTGCGGGTTTGAGTCTTCATTTGGGTAATTTAGTTATTCTTTGCTGCATT
TGATTAAGGAAATACGTATATGGGAATTTGGAGATTTGTGACTGACTTCACTATGTCTAATTTTTTTTTG
AGACGGAGTTTTGCTCTGTTGCCCAGGCCGGAGTGCAGTGGCACAGTCTTGGCTCACAGCAACCTCTACC
TCCTGGGTTCAAGCGATTCTCCTGCCTTAGCCTCCCGAGTAGCTGGGATTACAGGCATGTGCCACCACGC
CTGGCTAATTTTTGTATTTTTAGTAGAGACGGGGTTTCACCATGGTGGCCAGGCTGGGTTCTGGTTGTTT
ATGATCTTTATTTTTTGGTGATCTAGGAACCAAACAACAAGAAATTGTTGTTTCCCGTGGGTAAGAGGAT
CCGAAGATGCCAAAAACATTAAGAAGGGCCCAGCGCCATTCTACCCACTCGAAGACGGGACCGCCGGCGA
GCAGCTGCACAAAGCCATGAAGCGCTACGCCCTGGTGCCCGGCACCATCGCCTTTACCGACGCACATATC
GAGGTGGACATTACCTACGCCGAGTACTTCGAGATGAGCGTTCGGCTGGCAGAAGCTATGAAGCGCTATG
GGCTGAATACAAACCATCGGATCGTGGTGTGCAGCGAGAATAGCTTGCAGTTCTTCATGCCCGTGTTGGG
TGCCCTGTTCATCGGTGTGGCTGTGGCCCCAGCTAACGACATCTACAACGAGCGCGAGCTGCTGAACAGC
ATGGGCATCAGCCAGCCCACCGTCGTATTCGTGAGCAAGAAAGGGCTGCAAAAGATCCTCAACGTGCAAA
AGAAGCTACCGATCATACAAAAGATCATCATCATGGATAGCAAGACCGACTACCAGGGCTTCCAAAGCAT
GTACACCTTCGTGACTTCCCATTTGCCACCCGGCTTCAACGAGTACGACTTCGTGCCCGAGAGCTTCGAC
CGGGACAAAACCATCGCCCTGATCATGAACAGTAGTGGCAGTACCGGATTGCCCAAGGGCGTAGCCCTAC
CGCACCGCACCGCTTGTGTCCGATTCAGTCATGCCCGCGACCCCATCTTCGGCAACCAGATCATCCCCGA
CACCGCTATCCTCAGCGTGGTGCCATTTCACCACGGCTTCGGCATGTTCACCACGCTGGGCTACTTGATC
TGCGGCTTTCGGGTCGTGCTCATGTACCGCTTCGAGGAGGAGCTATTCTTGCGCAGCTTGCAAGACTATA
AGATTCAATCTGCCCTGCTGGTGCCCACACTATTTAGCTTCTTCGCTAAGAGCACTCTCATCGACAAGTA
CGACCTAAGCAACTTGCACGAGATCGCCAGCGGCGGGGCGCCGCTCAGCAAGGAGGTAGGTGAGGCCGTG
GCCAAACGCTTCCACCTACCAGGCATCCGCCAGGGCTACGGCCTGACAGAAACAACCAGCGCCATTCTGA
TCACCCCCGAAGGGGACGACAAGCCTGGCGCAGTAGGCAAGGTGGTGCCCTTCTTCGAGGCTAAGGTGGT
GGACTTGGACACCGGTAAGACACTGGGTGTGAACCAGCGCGGCGAGCTGTGCGTCCGTGGCCCCATGATC
ATGAGCGGCTACGTTAACAACCCCGAGGCTACAAACGCTCTCATCGACAAGGACGGCTGGCTGCACAGCG
GCGACATCGCCTACTGGGACGAGGACGAGCACTTCTTCATCGTGGACCGGCTGAAGAGCCTGATCAAATA
CAAGGGCTACCAGGTAGCCCCAGCCGAACTGGAGAGCATCCTGCTGCAACACCCCAACATCTTCGACGCC
GGGGTCGCCGGCCTGCCCGACGACGATGCCGGCGAGCTGCCCGCCGCAGTCGTCGTGCTGGAACACGGTA
AAACCATGACCGAGAAGGAGATCGTGGACTATGTGGCCAGCCAGGTTACAACCGCCAAGAAGCTGCGCGG
TGGTGTTGTGTTCGTGGACGAGGTGCCTAAAGGACTGACCGGCAAGTTGGACGCCCGCAAGATCCGCGAG
ATTCTCATTAAGGCCAAGAAGGGCGGCAAGATCGCCGTGTAATAATTCTAGAGTCGGGGCGGCCGGCCGC
TTCGAGCAGACATGATAAGATACATTGATGAGTTTGGACAAACCACAACTAGAATGCAGTGAAAAAAATG
CTTTATTTGTGAAATTTGTGATGCTATTGCTTTATTTGTAACCATTATAAGCTGCAATAAACAAGTTAAC
AACAACAATTGCATTCATTTTATGTTTCAGGTTCAGGGGGAGGTGTGGGAGGTTTTTTAAAGCAAGTAAA
ACCTCTACAAATGTGGTAAAATCGATAAGGATCGATCCGTCGACCGATGCCCTTGAGAGCCTTCAACCCA
GTCAGCTCCTTCCGGTGGGCGCGGGGCATGACTATCGTCGCCGCACTTATGACTGTCTTCTTTATCATGC
AACTCGTAGGACAGGTGCCGGCAGCGCTCTTCCGCTTCCTCGCTCACTGACTCGCTGCGCTCGGTCGTTC
GGCTGCGGCGAGCGGTATCAGCTCACTCAAAGGCGGTAATACGGTTATCCACAGAATCAGGGGATAACGC
AGGAAAGAACATGTGAGCAAAAGGCCAGCAAAAGGCCAGGAACCGTAAAAAGGCCGCGTTGCTGGCGTTT
TTCCATAGGCTCCGCCCCCCTGACGAGCATCACAAAAATCGACGCTCAAGTCAGAGGTGGCGAAACCCGA
CAGGACTATAAAGATACCAGGCGTTTCCCCCTGGAAGCTCCCTCGTGCGCTCTCCTGTTCCGACCCTGCC
GCTTACCGGATACCTGTCCGCCTTTCTCCCTTCGGGAAGCGTGGCGCTTTCTCATAGCTCACGCTGTAGG
TATCTCAGTTCGGTGTAGGTCGTTCGCTCCAAGCTGGGCTGTGTGCACGAACCCCCCGTTCAGCCCGACC
GCTGCGCCTTATCCGGTAACTATCGTCTTGAGTCCAACCCGGTAAGACACGACTTATCGCCACTGGCAGC
AGCCACTGGTAACAGGATTAGCAGAGCGAGGTATGTAGGCGGTGCTACAGAGTTCTTGAAGTGGTGGCCT
AACTACGGCTACACTAGAAGAACAGTATTTGGTATCTGCGCTCTGCTGAAGCCAGTTACCTTCGGAAAAA
GAGTTGGTAGCTCTTGATCCGGCAAACAAACCACCGCTGGTAGCGGTGGTTTTTTTGTTTGCAAGCAGCA
GATTACGCGCAGAAAAAAAGGATCTCAAGAAGATCCTTTGATCTTTTCTACGGGGTCTGACGCTCAGTGG
AACGAAAACTCACGTTAAGGGATTTTGGTCATGAGATTATCAAAAAGGATCTTCACCTAGATCCTTTTAA
ATTAAAAATGAAGTTTTAAATCAATCTAAAGTATATATGAGTAAACTTGGTCTGACAGCGGCCGCAAATG
CTAAACCACTGCAGTGGTTACCAGTGCTTGATCAGTGAGGCACCGATCTCAGCGATCTGCCTATTTCGTT
CGTCCATAGTGGCCTGACTCCCCGTCGTGTAGATCACTACGATTCGTGAGGGCTTACCATCAGGCCCCAG
CGCAGCAATGATGCCGCGAGAGCCGCGTTCACCGGCCCCCGATTTGTCAGCAATGAACCAGCCAGCAGGG
AGGGCCGAGCGAAGAAGTGGTCCTGCTACTTTGTCCGCCTCCATCCAGTCTATGAGCTGCTGTCGTGATG
CTAGAGTAAGAAGTTCGCCAGTGAGTAGTTTCCGAAGAGTTGTGGCCATTGCTACTGGCATCGTGGTATC
ACGCTCGTCGTTCGGTATGGCTTCGTTCAACTCTGGTTCCCAGCGGTCAAGCCGGGTCACATGATCACCC
ATATTATGAAGAAATGCAGTCAGCTCCTTAGGGCCTCCGATCGTTGTCAGAAGTAAGTTGGCCGCGGTGT
TGTCGCTCATGGTAATGGCAGCACTACACAATTCTCTTACCGTCATGCCATCCGTAAGATGCTTTTCCGT
GACCGGCGAGTACTCAACCAAGTCGTTTTGTGAGTAGTGTATACGGCGACCAAGCTGCTCTTGCCCGGCG
TCTATACGGGACAACACCGCGCCACATAGCAGTACTTTGAAAGTGCTCATCATCGGGAATCGTTCTTCGG
GGCGGAAAGACTCAAGGATCTTGCCGCTATTGAGATCCAGTTCGATATAGCCCACTCTTGCACCCAGTTG
ATCTTCAGCATCTTTTACTTTCACCAGCGTTTCGGGGTGTGCAAAAACAGGCAAGCAAAATGCCGCAAAG
AAGGGAATGAGTGCGACACGAAAATGTTGGATGCTCATACTCGTCCTTTTTCAATATTATTGAAGCATTT
ATCAGGGTTACTAGTACGTCTCTCAAGGATAAGTAAGTAATATTAAGGTACGGGAGGTATTGGACAGGCC
GCAATAAAATATCTTTATTTTCATTACATCTGTGTGTTGGTTTTTTGTGTGAATCGATAGTACTAACATA
CGCTCTCCATCAAAACAAAACGAAACAAAACAAACTAGCAAAATAGGCTGTCCCCAGTGCAAGTGCAGGT
GCCAGAACATTTCTCTGGCCTAACTGGCCGGTACCTGAGCTCGCTAGCC
